>Addgene plasmid #12764 | DCT.VV.Orf76 | addgene partial sequence | sequence record 19159 | T7 5'-TAATACGACTCACTATAGGG-3'
TTGGTACCGAGCTCGGATCCAGTACCCTTCACCGAATTCCAGCTGACCACCATGATGGTATTATTACATG
CTGTATACTCTATAGTCTTTGTAGATGTTATAATCATAAAAGTACAGAGGTATATCAACGATATTCTAAC
TCTTGACATTTTTTATTTATTTAAAATGATACCTTTGTTATTTATTTTATTCTATTTTGCTAACGGTATC
GAATGGCATAAGTTTGAAACGAGTGAAGAAATAATTTCTACTTACTTATTAGACGACGTATTATACACGG
GTGTTAATGGGGCGGTATACACATTTTCAAATAATAAACTAAACAAAACTGGTTTAGCTAATACTAATTA
TATCACAACATCTATAAAAGTAGAGGATGCGGATAAGGATACATTAGTATGCGGAACCAATAACGGAAAT
CCCAAATGTTGGAAAATAGACGGTTCAGACGACCCAAAACATAGAGGTAGAGGATACGCTCCTTATCAAA
ATAGCAAAGTAACGATAATCAGTCACAACGGATGTGTACTATCTGACATAAACATATCAAAAGAAGGAAT
TAAACGATGGAGAAGATTTGACGGACCATGTGGTTATGATTTATACACGGCGGATAACGTAATTCCAAAA
GATGGTTTACGAGGAGCATTCGTCGATAAAGATGGTACTTATGACAAAGTTTACATTCTTTTCACTGATA
CTATCGGCTCAAAGAGAATTGTCAAAATTCCGTATATAGCACAATGTG
