[The description below was written by a language model from this plasmid's Addgene catalogue record.]
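Description:
DCT.VV.Orf76 is a mammalian expression plasmid built on the commercial pcDNA 3.1D V5-His-TOPO backbone (about 5.5 kb without insert) and carrying a single vaccinia virus open reading frame. The roughly 1.3 kb insert, designated VV.Orf76 within this library and also listed as VV_WR_163, encodes the viral semaphorin homolog. The record describes it as flanked by BamHI sites that remain intact on both sides, so the insert should be excisable with that enzyme. The plasmid is maintained at high copy in standard E. coli cloning strains under ampicillin selection, and a neomycin resistance marker allows G418 selection of transfected mammalian cells. No feature table is provided. Vectors of the pcDNA3.1 family typically drive the insert from the CMV immediate-early promoter, with an upstream T7 promoter (consistent with the T7 sequencing primer listed) and, as the backbone name indicates, optional C-terminal V5 and His tags. The record does not say whether the ORF is in frame with those tags.

The plasmid belongs to a library of individually cloned vaccinia virus ORFs assembled for screening. The associated study used such a collection to identify poxvirus CD8+ T cell determinants, with the aim of informing the design and characterization of smallpox vaccines. In that setting, expressing a single viral gene in transfected cells lets T cell responses be attributed to a particular viral protein. The depositors caution that the clone was made for screening and may differ from the canonical GenBank sequence, that the ORF numbering is specific to this library rather than to standard Copenhagen or WR nomenclature, and that the accompanying library data and quality control sequence should be checked before relying on the exact coding sequence.
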