Addgene plasmid #12764: DCT.VV.Orf76
Purpose: This plasmid was designed for screening purposes and may contain discrepancies relative to the current canonical GenBank version of the gene.
Depositing lab: Jack Bennink & Jon Yewdell. Depositing organization: National Institute of Allergy and Infectious Diseases (NIAID). Publication: Identification of poxvirus CD8+ T cell determinants to enable rational design and characterization of smallpox vaccines. Tscharke DC, Karupiah G, Zhou J, Palmore T, Irvine KR, Haeryfar SM, Williams S, Sidney J, Sette A, Bennink JR, Yewdell JW. J Exp Med. 2005 January 3; 201(1): 95–104. 10.1084/jem.20041912 PubMed 15623576.
Backbone
  Vector backbone: pcDNA 3.1D V5-His-TOPO
  Backbone manufacturer: Invitrogen
  Backbone size w/o insert (bp): 5514
  Vector type: Mammalian Expression
  Selectable markers: Neomycin (select with G418)
Growth in bacteria
  Bacterial resistance: Ampicillin, 100 μg/mL
  Growth temperature: 37°C
  Growth strain: DH5alpha
  Copy number: High Copy
Gene/Insert
  Gene/Insert name: VV.Orf76 (alt names: VV_WR_163; semaphorin homolog)
  Species: Vaccinia Virus
  Insert size (bp): 1326
  GenBank ID: 9791105
  Cloning method: Restriction Enzyme; 5′ cloning site BamHI (not destroyed); 3′ cloning site BamHI (not destroyed)
  Sequencing primers: 5′ Universal T7
Terms and licenses: Academic/Nonprofit Terms; Industry Terms: Not Available to Industry
Depositor comments: Please see the Vaccinia kit page ( https://www.addgene.org/vvorf/ ) for more information. The kit page contains the supplemental VVOrfData spreadsheet, which includes important information about this plasmid. The plasmid and insert names provided here relate only to this library. The name of the ORF (if present) in VACV strain Copenhagen and the name of the ORF (if annotated) in VACV strain WR sequence can be found in VVOrfData spreadsheet. Please note that the amino acid sequence given for each ORF in the spreadsheet may contain some errors. Additionally, changes from the expected sequence may be present in these plasmids. Please see Addgene's quality control sequence and sequencing notes in the VVOrfData spreadsheet before ordering this plasmid.
How to cite: DCT.VV.Orf76 was a gift from Jack Bennink & Jon Yewdell (Addgene plasmid # 12764 ; http://n2t.net/addgene:12764 ; RRID:Addgene_12764)
